Addgene plasmid #230641: AiP1395 - pAAV-AiE2166m-minBG-SYFP2-WPRE3-BGHpA
Purpose: AiE2166m is an enhancer sequence, designed to drive AAV-mediated transgene expression in specific populations of brain cells
Depositing lab: Allen Institute for Brain Science & Bosiljka Tasic. Depositing organization: Allen Institute. Publication: A suite of enhancer AAVs and transgenic mouse lines for genetic access to cortical cell types. Ben-Simon Y, Hooper M, Narayan S, Daigle TL, Dwivedi D, Way SW, Oster A, Stafford DA, Mich JK, Taormina MJ, Martinez RA, Opitz-Araya X, Roth JR, Alexander JR, Allen S, Amster A, Arbuckle J, Ayala A, Baker PM, Bakken TE, Barcelli T, Barta S, Bendrick J, Bertagnolli D, Bielstein C, Bishwakarma P, Bowlus J, Boyer G, Brouner K, Casian B, Casper T, Chakka AB, Chakrabarty R, Chance RK, Chavan S, Clark M, Colbert K, Collman F, Daniel S, Departee M, DiValentin P, Donadio N, Dotson N, Egdorf T, Fliss T, Gabitto M, Garcia J, Gary A, Gasperini M, Gloe J, Goldy J, Gore BB, Graybuck L, Greisman N, Haeseleer F, Halterman C, Haradon Z, Hastings SD, Helback O, Ho W, Hockemeyer D, Huang C, Huff S, Hunker A, Johansen N, Jones D, Juneau Z, Kalmbach B, Kannan M, Khem S, Kussick E, Kutsal R, Larsen R, Lee C, Lee AY, Leibly M, Lenz GH, Li S, Liang E, Lusk N, Madigan Z, Malloy J, Malone J, McCue R, Melchor J, Mollenkopf T, Moosman S, Morin E, Newman D, Ng L, Ngo K, Omstead V, Otto S, Oyama A, Pena N, Pham T, Phillips E, Pom CA, Potekhina L, Ransford S, Ray PL, Rette D, Reynoldson C, Rimorin C, Rocha D, Ruiz A, Sanchez REA, Sawyer L, Sedeno-Cortes A, Sevigny JP, Shapovalova N, Shepard N, Shulga L, Sigler AR, Siverts L, Soliman S, Somasundaram S, Staats B, Stewart K, Szelenyi E, Tieu M, Trader C, Tran A, van Velthoven CTJ, Walker M, Wang Y, Weed N, Wirthlin M, Wood T, Wynalda B, Yao Z, Zhou T, Ariza J, Dee N, Reding M, Ronellenfitch K, Mufti S, Sunkin SM, Smith KA, Esposito L, Waters J, Thyagarajan B, Yao S, Lein ES, Zeng H, Levi BP, Ngai J, Ting JT, Tasic B. Cell. 2025 May 16:S0092-8674(25)00513-6. doi: 10.1016/j.cell.2025.05.002. PubMed 40403729.
Backbone
  Vector backbone: pAAV2
  Vector type: AAV
Growth in bacteria
  Bacterial resistance: Ampicillin, 100 μg/mL
  Growth temperature: 37°C
  Growth strain: NEB Stable
  Copy number: High Copy
Gene/Insert
  Gene/Insert name: SYFP2
  Species: Synthetic
  Promoter: minBG
  Cloning method: Restriction Enzyme; 5′ cloning site MluI (unknown if destroyed); 3′ cloning site SacI (unknown if destroyed)
Terms and licenses: Academic/Nonprofit Terms; Industry Terms: Not Available to Industry
How to cite: AiP1395 - pAAV-AiE2166m-minBG-SYFP2-WPRE3-BGHpA was a gift from Allen Institute for Brain Science & Bosiljka Tasic (Addgene plasmid # 230641 ; http://n2t.net/addgene:230641 ; RRID:Addgene_230641)
