[The description below was written by a language model from this plasmid's Addgene catalogue record and pLannotate feature annotations shown in this document.]
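Description:
AiP1395 - pAAV-AiE2166m-minBG-SYFP2-WPRE3-BGHpA is an AAV transfer plasmid built on a pAAV2 backbone, intended for packaging a recombinant adeno-associated virus genome that reports enhancer activity in the brain. In bacteria it is maintained through a high-copy ColE1/pUC-type origin and selected with ampicillin via the β-lactamase gene and its native promoter. An f1 phage origin and short remnants of pBR322 rop and bom sequences are also present in the backbone. The 5,239 nt sequence carries AAV2 inverted terminal repeats flanking the expression cassette. One is annotated in full, while the other is detected only as two short fragments, which may reflect limited annotation or sequencing through this structured repeat.

The payload is a compact enhancer-reporter cassette. AiE2166m, an enhancer sequence designed to direct expression in specific populations of brain cells, is placed upstream of minBG, a minimal promoter that has little activity alone and so makes transcription depend on the enhancer. Neither the enhancer nor minBG is annotated in the feature table, but an unannotated stretch of roughly 1.1 kb between the SYFP2 coding sequence and the fragmented ITR is where they would be expected to lie. The cassette drives SYFP2, a rapidly maturing monomeric yellow fluorescent protein derived from Aequorea victoria. It is followed by WPRE3, a shortened woodchuck hepatitis virus posttranscriptional element (annotated as two WPRE fragments) that boosts transcript expression, and the bovine growth hormone polyadenylation signal. The record does not state which cell populations the enhancer targets. The construct belongs to a suite of enhancer AAVs for genetic access to cortical cell types, where fluorescent labelling reveals the cells in which the enhancer is active.
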