Features (pLannotate 1.2.2; 14 found; start..end, strand, type, name):
     66..654     -  rep_origin     ori: high-copy-number ColE1/pMB1/pBR322/pUC origin of replication
    825..1685    -  CDS            AmpR: β-lactamase; bla; confers resistance to ampicillin, carbenicillin, and related antibiotics
   1686..1790    -  promoter       AmpR promoter: bla
   1885..1920    +  CDS            rop (fragment): Rop protein, which maintains plasmids at low copy number; rop
   2022..2071    +  misc_feature   bom (fragment): basis of mobility region from pBR322
   2072..2527    -  rep_origin     f1 ori (sequence partly withheld): f1 bacteriophage origin of replication; arrow indicates direction of (+) strand synthesis
   2546..2597    +  misc_feature   bom (fragment): basis of mobility region from pBR322
   2602..2742    -  repeat_region  AAV2 ITR: inverted terminal repeat of adeno-associated virus serotype 2 inverted
   2860..2971    -  polyA_signal   bGH poly(A) signal: bovine growth hormone polyadenylation signal
   2988..3068    -  misc_feature   WPRE (fragment): woodchuck hepatitis virus posttranscriptional regulatory element
   3074..3231    -  misc_feature   WPRE (fragment): woodchuck hepatitis virus posttranscriptional regulatory element
   3271..3987    -  CDS            SYFP2: SYFP2 is a basic (constitutively fluorescent) yellow fluorescent protein published in 2006, derived from Aequorea victoria. It is reported to be a very rapidly-maturing monomer with moderate acid sensitivity.
   5149..5176    -  repeat_region  AAV2 ITR (fragment): inverted terminal repeat of adeno-associated virus serotype 2 inverted
   5205..5232    -  repeat_region  AAV2 ITR (fragment): inverted terminal repeat of adeno-associated virus serotype 2 inverted
>Addgene plasmid #230641 | AiP1395 - pAAV-AiE2166m-minBG-SYFP2-WPRE3-BGHpA | addgene full sequence | sequence record 466254 | Addgene NGS Result
CAGGACATGTGAGCAAAAGGCCAGCAAAAGGCCAGGAACCGTAAAAAGGCCGCGTTGCTGGCGTTTTTCC
ATAGGCTCCGCCCCCCTGACGAGCATCACAAAAATCGACGCTCAAGTCAGAGGTGGCGAAACCCGACAGG
ACTATAAAGATACCAGGCGTTTCCCCCTGGAAGCTCCCTCGTGCGCTCTCCTGTTCCGACCCTGCCGCTT
ACCGGATACCTGTCCGCCTTTCTCCCTTCGGGAAGCGTGGCGCTTTCTCATAGCTCACGCTGTAGGTATC
TCAGTTCGGTGTAGGTCGTTCGCTCCAAGCTGGGCTGTGTGCACGAACCCCCCGTTCAGCCCGACCGCTG
CGCCTTATCCGGTAACTATCGTCTTGAGTCCAACCCGGTAAGACACGACTTATCGCCACTGGCAGCAGCC
ACTGGTAACAGGATTAGCAGAGCGAGGTATGTAGGCGGTGCTACAGAGTTCTTGAAGTGGTGGCCTAACT
ACGGCTACACTAGAAGAACAGTATTTGGTATCTGCGCTCTGCTGAAGCCAGTTACCTTCGGAAAAAGAGT
TGGTAGCTCTTGATCCGGCAAACAAACCACCGCTGGTAGCGGTGGTTTTTTTGTTTGCAAGCAGCAGATT
ACGCGCAGAAAAAAAGGATCTCAAGAAGATCCTTTGATCTTTTCTACGGGGTCTGACGCTCAGTGGAACG
AAAACTCACGTTAAGGGATTTTGGTCATGAGATTATCAAAAAGGATCTTCACCTAGATCCTTTTAAATTA
AAAATGAAGTTTTAAATCAATCTAAAGTATATATGAGTAAACTTGGTCTGACAGTTACCAATGCTTAATC
AGTGAGGCACCTATCTCAGCGATCTGTCTATTTCGTTCATCCATAGTTGCCTGACTCCCCGTCGTGTAGA
TAACTACGATACGGGAGGGCTTACCATCTGGCCCCAGTGCTGCAATGATACCGCGAGACCCACGCTCACC
GGCTCCAGATTTATCAGCAATAAACCAGCCAGCCGGAAGGGCCGAGCGCAGAAGTGGTCCTGCAACTTTA
TCCGCCTCCATCCAGTCTATTAATTGTTGCCGGGAAGCTAGAGTAAGTAGTTCGCCAGTTAATAGTTTGC
GCAACGTTGTTGCCATTGCTACAGGCATCGTGGTGTCACGCTCGTCGTTTGGTATGGCTTCATTCAGCTC
CGGTTCCCAACGATCAAGGCGAGTTACATGATCCCCCATGTTGTGCAAAAAAGCGGTTAGCTCCTTCGGT
CCTCCGATCGTTGTCAGAAGTAAGTTGGCCGCAGTGTTATCACTCATGGTTATGGCAGCACTGCATAATT
CTCTTACTGTCATGCCATCCGTAAGATGCTTTTCTGTGACTGGTGAGTACTCAACCAAGTCATTCTGAGA
ATAGTGTATGCGGCGACCGAGTTGCTCTTGCCCGGCGTCAATACGGGATAATACCGCGCCACATAGCAGA
ACTTTAAAAGTGCTCATCATTGGAAAACGTTCTTCGGGGCGAAAACTCTCAAGGATCTTACCGCTGTTGA
GATCCAGTTCGATGTAACCCACTCGTGCACCCAACTGATCTTCAGCATCTTTTACTTTCACCAGCGTTTC
TGGGTGAGCAAAAACAGGAAGGCAAAATGCCGCAAAAAAGGGAATAAGGGCGACACGGAAATGTTGAATA
CTCATACTCTTCCTTTTTCAATATTATTGAAGCATTTATCAGGGTTATTGTCTCATGAGCGGATACATAT
TTGAATGTATTTAGAAAAATAAACAAATAGGGGTTCCGCGCACATTTCCCCGAAAAGTGCCACCTGACGT
CTAAGAAACCATTATTATCATGACATTAACCTATAAAAATAGGCGTATCACGAGGCCCTTTCGTCTCGCG
CGTTTCGGTGATGACGGTGAAAACCTCTGACACATGCAGCTCCCGGAGACGGTCACAGCTTGTCTGTAAG
CGGATGCCGGGAGCAGACAAGCCCGTCAGGGCGCGTCAGCGGGTGTTGGCGGGTGTCGGGGCTGGCTTAA
CTATGCGGCATCAGAGCAGATTGTACTGAGAGTGCACCATAAAATTGTAAACGTTAATATTTTGTTAAAA
TTCGCGTTAAATTTTTGTTAAATCAGCTCATTTTTTAACCAATAGACCGAAATCGGCAAAATCCCTTATA
AATCAAAAGAATAGCCCGAGATAGAGT
[37 nt withheld, positions 2198-2234]
AAAGAACGTGGACTCCAACGTCAAAGG
[141 nt withheld, positions 2262-2402]
G
[46 nt withheld, positions 2404-2449]
A
[95 nt withheld, positions 2451-2545]
TATGCGGTGTGAAATACCGCACAGATGCGTAAGGAGAAAATACCGCATCAGGCGCCCCTGCAGGCAGCTG
CGCGCTCGCTCGCTCACTGAGGCCGCCCGGGCAAAGCCCGGGCGTCGGGCGACCTTTGGTCGCCCGGCCT
CAGTGAGCGAGCGAGCGCGCAGAGAGGGAGTGGCCAACTCCATCACTAGGGGTTCCTGCGGCCGCTCGGT
CCGCACGTGAGATCTCATGCCTGCTATTGTCTTCCCAATCCTCCCCCTTGCTGTCCTGCCCCACCCCACC
CCCCAGAATAGAATGACACCTACTCAGACAATGCGATGCAATTTCCTCATTTTATTAGGAAAGGACAGTG
GGAGTGGCACCTTCCAGGGTCAAGGAAGGCACGGGGGAGGGGCAAACAACAGATGGCTGGCAACTAGAAG
GCACAGTCGAAGATCTCTCGAGCCACGGAATTGTCAGTGCCCAACAGCCGAGCCCCTGTCCAGCAGCGGG
CAAGGCAGGCGGCGATGAGTTCCGCCGTGGCAAGAACTAACCAGGATTTATACAAGGAGGAGAAAATGAA
AGCCATACGGGAAGCAATAGCATGATACAAAGGCATTAAAGCAGCGTATCCACATAGCGTAAAAGGAGCA
ACATAGTTAAGAATACCAGTCAATCTTTCACAAATTTTGTAATCCAGAGGTTGATTATGATATCGAATTC
GCGGCCGCGGCGCGCCGTCGACTTACTTGTACAGCTCGTCCATGCCGAGAGTGATCCCGGCGGCGGTCAC
GAACTCCAGCAGGACCATGTGATCGCGCTTCTCGTTGGGGTCTTTGCTCAGCTTGGACTGGTAGCTCAGG
TAGTGGTTGTCGGGCAGCAGCACGGGGCCGTCGCCGATGGGGGTGTTCTGCTGGTAGTGGTCGGCGAGCT
GCACGCCGCCGTCCTCGATGTTGTGGCGGATCTTGAAGTTGGCCTTGATGCCGTTCTTCTGCTTGTCGGC
GGTGATATAGACGTTGTGGCTGTTGTAGTTGTACTCCAGCTTGTGCCCCAGGATGTTGCCGTCCTCCTTG
AAGTCGATGCCCTTCAGCTCGATGCGGTTCACCAGGGTGTCGCCCTCGAACTTCACCTCGGCGCGGGTCT
TGTAGTTGCCGTCGTCCTTGAAGAAGATGGTGCGCTCCTGGACGTAGCCTTCGGGCATGGCGGACTTGAA
GAAGTCGTGCTGCTTCATGTGGTCGGGGTAGCGGGCGAAGCACTGCACGCCGTAGCCCAGGGTGGTCACG
AGGGTGGGCCAGGGCACGGGCAGCTTGCCGGTGGTGCAGATCAGCTTCAGGGTCAGCTTGCCGTAGGTGG
CATCGCCCTCGCCCTCGCCGGACACGCTGAACTTGTGGCCGTTTACGTCGCCGTCCAGCTCGACCAGGAT
GGGCACCACCCCGGTGAACAGCTCCTCGCCCTTGCTCACCATGGTGGCGACCGGTAGCGCTAGCTTCGAA
AGATCTGGATCCCAGAAGCAAATGTAAGCAATAGATGGCTCTGCCCTGACTTTTATGCCCAGCCCGAGCT
CCTGCATGCCCAGGGTTACCAGGATACCACACGACATACCCTCTCACCCCCACTTCCTTCCTCTTCATCC
CTGGAGAGCCTAATACCTGTCCACACCCAGAAAACTTCGGTGAGCCTCCCTGGTTTTCCCCTCAGTTCTG
GGATTTCATGGCTTATGACTGGTTTGTGGTACATTCCACACTGTTTTCTTCATCCACCCTCTTCCAGCAC
AGAGCACTTCCTCAAGACAGACAGCCTTCTCCACAACTGGGAGCAGCGTAGCTTGGGGCACAGAACACAT
CAAACCATGCATCATCGGACTCGAGCTTTGAGCCTGGGATCTTTAAGTTTCTCCTAAACCTAAAGATATT
GTGGAACCTTGTGGCTCTGGGGTAGGGAGTAGGCTGCCCTTTGGGAGGCACGTGGATACCCATAACAATC
TCCTATGGTTCTGATACAGCTCACCCTGTGCTAGGTCTCACACACACCATACACATATATACATGACACG
TGTATATGTATACATACACACAAACACATACTAGGAACACTACACATAACACACATATGTACATACTTAC
GTAATACATATACATATACACACACATACACATACCAGACACACACCTTCACACTGTCTGTCCTTACAAC
ATACTCATATATGCCCTGGATAATCACAGGCTGCATTGCGGGTGTCTGGATGCCTTTGAAAGGTCCAACA
GTGACTGCTGTGCAGCGTCCATGAGCTTGGGACATGGCATAATCAGGGCTAATGACACAGCACTCACTGT
GCGATTGCCTCGCTGCTATGCTGTAATCAGCATGTAATTAAGTGGTCACCAGTCACCACGTAAACACGGC
TTATACTAGATGCATCTGTAGCTTAAATAGCCCCACAAAGTCACTTTAATTTCAATGTTGAATGGAAAAC
AGTCAGTTGGCATGTGTGGAGAACACGGGGTTGGAAATGTGAGGCCCCTCAGGAAGGAGGGGGGCATCAT
CTCCAGCCTCAGTTGCAAAGCAGGAACGGGCCAGACGCGTGCGGCCGCAGGAACCCCTAGTGATGGAGTT
GGCCACTCCCTCTCTGCGCGCTCGCTCGCTCACTGAGGCCGGGCGACCAAAGGTCGCCCGACGCCCGGGC
GGCCTCAGTGAGCGAGCGAGCGCGCAGCTGCCTG
